>Addgene plasmid #64001 | pST50Trc4-FLAGHISNDHFR | depositor full sequence | sequence record 177554 | Full Sequence
GGCACCATGCATCGATCCCGCGAAATTAATACGACTCACTATAGGGAGACCACAACGGTTTCCCTCCGGC
TCCGGAAATAATTTTGTTTAACTTTAAGAAGGAGATATACATATGGGAGACTACAAGGACGATGATGACA
AGGGATCTAGCCATCATCATCATCATCACAGCAGCGGATCTGGTGGTGGTGGTGGTGAAAACCTGTACTT
CCAGGGATCCATCAGTCTGATTGCGGCGCTAGCGGTAGATCGCGTTATCGGCATGGAAAACGCCATGCCA
TGGAACCTGCCTGCCGATCTCGCCTGGTTTAAACGCAACACCTTAAATAAACCCGTGATTATGGGGCGCC
ATACCTGGGAATCAATCGGTAGGCCTTTGCCCGGCCGCAAAAATATTATCCTCAGCAGTCAACCCGGGAC
CGATGATCGGGTTACCTGGGTTAAATCGGTCGACGAAGCCATCGCGGCGTGTGGTGACGTACCAGAAATC
ATGGTGATTGGCGGCGGACGCGTTTATGAACAGTTCTTGCCAAAAGCGCAAAAACTGTATCTGACGCATA
TCGATGCAGAAGTGGAAGGCGACACCCATTTTCCGGATTACGAGCCGGATGACTGGGAATCGGTATTCAG
CGAATTCCACGATGCTGATGCGCAGAACTCGCATAGCTATTGTTTCGAAATCCTCGAGCGTCGTGCCGGC
TAATGTACAACGCGTGCGCGCTGATCCGGCTGCTAACAAAGCCCGAAAGGAAGCTGAGTTGGCTGCTGCC
ACCGCTGAGCAATAACTAGCATAACCCCTTGGGGCCTCTAAACGGGTCTTGAGGGGTTTTTTGCTGAAAG
GAGGAACTATATCGGGATTAGCCCGCCTAATGAGCGGGCTTTTTTTTAATTCCCCTATTTGTTTATTTTT
CTAAATACATTCAAATATGTATCCGCTCATGAGACAATAACCCTGATAAATGCTTCAATAATATTGAAAA
AGGAAGAGTATGAGTATTCAACATTTCCGTGTCGCCCTTATTCCCTTTTTTGCGGCATTTTGCCTTCCTG
TTTTTGCTCACCCAGAAACGCTCGTGAAAGTAAAAGACGCAGAGGACCAATTGGGGGCACGAGTGGGATA
CATAGAACTGGACTTGAATAGCGGTAAAATCCTTGAGAGTTTTCGCCCTGAAGAGCGTTTTCCAATGATG
AGCACTTTCAAAGTTCTGCTATGTGGAGCAGTATTATCCCGTGTAGATGCGGGGCAAGAGCAACTCGGAC
GACGAATACACTATTCGCAGAATGACTTGGTTGAATACTCCCCAGTGACAGAAAAGCACCTTACGGACGG
AATGACGGTAAGAGAATTATGTAGTGCCGCCATAACGATGAGTGATAACACTGCGGCGAACTTACTTCTG
ACAACCATCGGTGGACCGAAGGAATTAACCGCTTTTTTGCACAATATGGGAGACCATGTAACTCGCCTTG
ACCGTTGGGAACCAGAACTGAATGAAGCCATACCAAACGACGAGCGAGACACCACAATGCCTGCGGCAAT
GGCAACAACATTACGCAAACTATTAACTGGCGAACTACTTACTCTGGCTTCACGGCAACAATTAATAGAC
TGGCTTGAAGCGGATAAAGTTGCAGGACCACTACTGCGTTCGGCACTTCCTGCTGGCTGGTTTATTGCTG
ATAAATCTGGGGCAGGAGAGCGTGGTTCACGGGGTATCATTGCCGCACTTGGACCAGATGGTAAGCCTTC
CCGTATCGTAGTTATCTACACGACGGGTAGTCAGGCAACTATGGACGAACGAAATAGACAGATTGCTGAA
ATAGGGGCTTCACTGATTAAGCATTGGTAAACCGATACAATTAAAGGCTCCTTTTGGAGCCTTTTTTTTT
GGACGGACCGGTAGAAAAGATCAAAGGATCTTCTTGAGATCCTTTTTTTCTGCGCGTAATCTGCTGCTTG
CAAACAAAAAAACCACCGCTACCAGCGGTGGTTTGTTTGCCGGATCAAGAGCTACCAACTCTTTTTCCGA
AGGTAACTGGCTTCAGCAGAGCGCAGATACCAAATACTGTCCTTCTAGTGTAGCCGTAGTTAGGCCACCA
CTTCAAGAACTCTGTAGCACCGCCTACATACCTCGCTCTGCTAATCCTGTTACCAGTGGCTGCTGCCAGT
GGCGATAAGTCGTGTCTTACCGGGTTGGACTCAAGACGATAGTTACCGGATAAGGCGCAGCGGTCGGGCT
GAACGGGGGGTTCGTGCACACAGCCCAGCTTGGAGCGAACGACCTACACCGAACTGAGATACCTACAGCG
TGAGCTATGAGAAAGCGCCACGCTTCCCGAAGGGAGAAAGGCGGACAGGTATCCGGTAAGCGGCAGGGTC
GGAACAGGAGAGCGCACGAGGGAGCTTCCAGGGGGAAACGCCTGGTATCTTTATAGTCCTGTCGGGTTTC
GCCACCTCTGACTTGAGCGTCGATTTTTGTGATGCTCGTCAGGGGGGCGGAGCCTATGGAAAAACGCCAG
CAACGCGGCCTTTTTACGGTTCCTGGCCTTTTGCTGGCCTTTTGCTCACATGTTCTTTCCTGCGTTATCC
CCTGATTCTGTGGATAACCGTATTACCGCCTTTGAGTGAGCTGATACCGCTCGCCGCAGCCGAACGACCG
AGCGCAGCGAGTCAGTGAGCGAGGAAGCGGAAGAGCGCCTGATGCGGTATTTTCTCCTTACGCATCTGTG
CGGTATTTCACACCGCAATGGTGCACTCTCAGTACAATCTGCTCTGATGCCGCATAGTTAAGCCAGTATA
CACTCCGCTATCGCTACGTGACTGGGTCATGGCTGCGCCCCGACACCCGCCAACACCCGCTGACGCGCCC
TGACGGGCTTGTCTGCTCCCGGCATCCGCTTACAGACAAGCTGTGACCGTCTCCGGGAGCTGCATGTGTC
AGAGGTTTTCACCGTCATCACCGAAACGCGCGAGGCAGCTGCGGTAAAGCTCATCAGCGTGGTCGTGAAG
CGATTCACAGATGTCTGCCTGTTCATCCGCGTCCAGCTCGTTGAGTTTCTCCAGAAGCGTTAATGTCTGG
CTTCTGATAAAGCGGGCCATGTTAAGGGCGGTTTTTTCCTGTTTGGTCACTGATGCCTCCGTGTAAGGGG
GATTTCTGTTCATGGGGTAATGATACCGATGAAACGAGAGAGGATGCTCACGATACGGGTTACTGATGAT
GAACATGCCCGGTTACTGGAACGTTGTGAGGGTAAACAACTGGCGGTATGGATGCGGCGGGACCAGAGAA
AAATCACTCAGGGTCAATGCCAGCGCTTCGTTAATACAGATGTAGGTGTT
Features (pLannotate 1.2.2; 16 found; start..end, strand, type, name):
     27..45      +  promoter       T7 promoter: promoter for bacteriophage T7 RNA polymerase
     83..105     +  RBS            RBS: efficient ribosome binding site from bacteriophage T7 gene 10 (Olins and Rangwala, 1989)
    119..143     +  CDS            3xFLAG (fragment): three tandem FLAG® epitope tags
    152..168     +  CDS            capTEV™ (fragment): composite tag for in vivo biotinylation, TEV protease cleavage, and 6xHis tagging
    181..197     -  CDS            9xHis (fragment): 9xHis affinity tag
    197..215     +  CDS            TEV site (fragment): tobacco etch virus (TEV) protease recognition and cleavage site
    221..694     +  CDS            folA: DYR_ECOLI - Also known as tmrA. Experimental evidence at protein level: Swiss-Prot protein existence level 1. Key enzyme in folate metabolism. Catalyzes an essential reaction for de novo glycine and purine synthesis, and for DNA precursor synthesis. From Escherichia coli (strain K12).
    729..778     +  CDS            SET1 (fragment): solubility-enhancement tag derived from T7 phage gene 10B
    786..833     +  terminator     T7 terminator: transcription terminator for bacteriophage T7 RNA polymerase
    898..989     +  promoter       AmpR promoter: bla
    990..1847    +  CDS            bla: BLAT_ECOLX - Experimental evidence at protein level: Swiss-Prot protein existence level 1. TEM-type are the most prevalent beta-lactamases in enterobacteria; they hydrolyze the beta-lactam bond in susceptible beta-lactam antibiotics, thus conferring resistance to penicillins and cephalosporins. TEM-3 and TEM-4 are capable of hydrolyzing cefotaxime and ceftazidime. TEM-5 is capable of hydrolyzing ceftazidime. TEM-6 is capable of hydrolyzing ceftazidime and aztreonam. TEM-8/CAZ-2, TEM- 16/CAZ-7 and TEM-24/CAZ-6 are markedly active against ceftazidime. IRT- 4 shows resistance to beta-lactamase in
   1854..1893    +  terminator     fd terminator: central terminator from bacteriophage fd (Otsuka and Kunisawa, 1982)
   1924..2512    +  rep_origin     ori: high-copy-number ColE1/pMB1/pBR322/pUC origin of replication
   2698..2837    -  misc_feature   bom: basis of mobility region from pBR322
   2939..3130    -  CDS            rop: Rop protein, which maintains plasmids at low copy number; rop
   3170..3280    +  CDS            mbeC (fragment): MBEC_ECOLX - Experimental evidence at protein level: Swiss-Prot protein existence level 1. Required for efficient mobilization of ColE1 plasmid and is thus essential to promote the specific transfer of the plasmid during conjugation. Probably functions by inducing DNA bending, helping the MbeA relaxase to melt the DNA around the nic site and cleave the phosphodiester bond. Binds specifically double-stranded DNA (dsDNA) containing the ColE1 oriT but does not recognize the inverted repeat (IR). From Escherichia coli.
