[The description below was written by a language model from this plasmid's Addgene catalogue record and pLannotate feature annotations shown in this document.]
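Description:
pST50Trc4-FLAGHISNDHFR is a small (about 3.3 kb) bacterial expression plasmid built on the pST50Trc backbone. It serves as the position 4 transfer vector of the pST44 polycistronic suite, which is used to co-express the subunits of protein complexes in Escherichia coli. It is propagated in E. coli under ampicillin selection, with a bla gene driven by its own promoter and followed by an fd terminator. Replication depends on a ColE1/pMB1-type origin. The annotation also finds the bom site, the rop gene and an mbeC fragment, an arrangement reminiscent of pBR322-derived vectors. The repository lists the copy number as unknown.

The expression cassette consists of a T7 promoter, the phage T7 gene 10 ribosome binding site, an N-terminal tag region, the coding sequence and a T7 terminator. The catalogue describes the tag as a FLAG plus 6xHis double tag removable with TEV protease. This agrees with the short FLAG, His and TEV-site fragments detected upstream of the open reading frame. The brief capTEV, 9xHis and SET1 hits are probably partial matches from automated annotation rather than separate functional elements.

The plasmid is catalogued as an empty backbone, but it carries E. coli dihydrofolate reductase (folA) in a BamHI–NgoMIV cassette as a positive control for expression. Users replace DHFR with their gene of interest using those two sites, which places the gene in frame with the cleavable double tag. The whole translation cassette can then be excised with BspEI and MluI for transfer into the fourth position of a pST44 polycistronic plasmid. The tags then allow affinity purification or detection of the tagged subunit.
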