Addgene plasmid #64001: pST50Trc4-FLAGHISNDHFR
Purpose: (Empty Backbone) Position 4 transfer plasmid for pST44 polycistronic plasmid suite; N-term cleavable double tag; contains DHFR gene in BamHI-NgoMIV cassette as positive control
Depositing lab: Song Tan. Depositing organization: Pennsylvania State University. Publication: The pST44 polycistronic expression system for producing protein complexes in Escherichia coli. Tan S, Kern RC, Selleck W. Protein Expr Purif. 2005 Apr;40(2):385-95. 10.1016/j.pep.2004.12.002 PubMed 15766881.
Backbone
  Vector backbone: pST50Trc
  Vector type: Bacterial Expression
  Tag / fusion protein: 6xHis & FLAG; TEV cleavable (N terminal on backbone)
Growth in bacteria
  Bacterial resistance: Ampicillin, 100 μg/mL
  Growth temperature: 37°C
  Growth strain: DH5alpha
  Copy number: Unknown
Gene/Insert
  Gene/Insert name: None
  Tag / fusion protein: 6xHis & FLAG; TEV cleavable (N terminal on backbone)
Terms and licenses: Academic/Nonprofit Terms; Industry Terms: Not Available to Industry
Depositor comments: Replace DHFR with GOI using BamHI/NgoMIV; Clone out cassette using BspEI/MluI
How to cite: pST50Trc4-FLAGHISNDHFR was a gift from Song Tan (Addgene plasmid # 64001 ; http://n2t.net/addgene:64001 ; RRID:Addgene_64001)
