>Addgene plasmid #64001 | pST50Trc4-FLAGHISNDHFR | addgene partial sequence | sequence record 129323 | T7term 5'-GCTAGTTATTGCTCAGCGG-3'
CCGGCACGACGCTCGAGGATTTCGAAACAATAGCTATGCGAGTTCTGCGCATCAGCATCGTGGAATTCGC
TGAATACCGATTCCCAGTCATCCGGCTCGTAATCCGGAAAATGGGTGTCGCCTTCCACTTCTGCATCGAT
ATGCGTCAGATACAGTTTTTGCGCTTTTGGCAAGAACTGTTCATAAACGCGTCCGCCGCCAATCACCATG
ATTTCTGGTACGTCACCACACGCCGCGATGGCTTCGTCGACCGATTTAACCCAGGTAACCCGATCATCGG
TCCCGGGTTGACTGCTGAGGATAATATTTTTGCGGCCGGGCAAAGGCCTACCGATTGATTCCCAGGTATG
GCGCCCCATAATCACGGGTTTATTTAAGGTGTTGCGTTTAAACCAGGCGAGATCGGCAGGCAGGTTCCAT
GGCATGGCGTTTTCCATGCCGATAACGCGATCTACCGCTAGCGCCGCAATCAGACTGATGGATCCCTGGA
AGTACAGGTTTTCACCACCACCACCACCAGATCCGCTGCTGTGATGATGATGATGATGGCTAGATCCCTT
GTCATCATCGTCCTTGTAGTCTCCCATATGTATATCTCCTTCTTAAAGTTAAACAAAATTATTTCCGGAG
CCGGAGGGAAACCGTTGTGGTCTCCCTATAGTGAGTCGTATTAATTTCGCGGGATCGATGCATGGTGCCA
ACACCTACATCTGTATTAACGAAGCGCTGGCATTGACCCTGAGTGAT
