>Addgene plasmid #64001 | pST50Trc4-FLAGHISNDHFR | addgene partial sequence | sequence record 129326 | T7 5'-TAATACGACTCACTATAGGG-3'
AGGGATCTAGCCATCATCATCATCATCACAGCAGCGGATCTGGTGGTGGTGGTGGTGAAAACCTGTACTT
CCAGGGATCCATCAGTCTGATTGCGGCGCTAGCGGTAGATCGCGTTATCGGCATGGAAAACGCCATGCCA
TGGAACCTGCCTGCCGATCTCGCCTGGTTTAAACGCAACACCTTAAATAAACCCGTGATTATGGGGCGCC
ATACCTGGGAATCAATCGGTAGGCCTTTGCCCGGCCGCAAAAATATTATCCTCAGCAGTCAACCCGGGAC
CGATGATCGGGTTACCTGGGTTAAATCGGTCGACGAAGCCATCGCGGCGTGTGGTGAC
